>Addgene plasmid #143871 | TFORF2120 | addgene full sequence | sequence record 338766 | Addgene NGS Result
GGCTCCGGTGCCCGTCAGTGGGCAGAGCGCACATCGCCCACAGTCCCCGAGAAGTTGGGGGGAGGGGTCG
GCAATTGAACCGGTGCCTAGAGAAGGTGGCGCGGGGTAAACTGGGAAAGTGATGTCGTGTACTGGCTCCG
CCTTTTTCCCGAGGGTGGGGGAGAACCGTATATAAGTGCAGTAGTCGCCGTGAACGTTCTTTTTCGCAAC
GGGTTTGCCGCCAGAACACAGGTAAGTGCCGTGTGTGGTTCCCGCGGGCCTGGCCTCTTTACGGGTTATG
GCCCTTGCGTGCCTTGAATTACTTCCACCTGGCTGCAGTACGTGATTCTTGATCCCGAGCTTCGGGTTGG
AAGTGGGTGGGAGAGTTCGAGGCCTTGCGCTTAAGGAGCCCCTTCGCCTCGTGCTTGAGTTGAGGCCTGG
CCTGGGCGCTGGGGCCGCCGCGTGCGAATCTGGTGGCACCTTCGCGCCTGTCTCGCTGCTTTCGATAAGT
CTCTAGCCATTTAAAATTTTTGATGACCTGCTGCGACGCTTTTTTTCTGGCAAGATAGTCTTGTAAATGC
GGGCCAAGATCTGCACACTGGTATTTCGGTTTTTGGGGCCGCGGGCGGCGACGGGGCCCGTGCGTCCCAG
CGCACATGTTCGGCGAGGCGGGGCCTGCGAGCGCGGCCACCGAGAATCGGACGGGGGTAGTCTCAAGCTG
GCCGGCCTGCTCTGGTGCCTGGCCTCGCGCCGCCGTGTATCGCCCCGCCCTGGGCGGCAAGGCTGGCCCG
GTCGGCACCAGTTGCGTGAGCGGAAAGATGGCCGCTTCCCGGCCCTGCTGCAGGGAGCTCAAAATGGAGG
ACGCGGCGCTCGGGAGAGCGGGCGGGTGAGTCACCCACACAAAGGAAAAGGGCCTTTCCGTCCTCAGCCG
TCGCTTCATGTGACTCCACGGAGTACCGGGCGCCGTCCAGGCACCTCGATTAGTTCTCGAGCTTTTGGAG
TACGTCGTCTTTAGGTTGGGGGGAGGGGTTTTATGCGATGGAGTTTCCCCACACTGAGTGGGTGGAGACT
GAAGTTAGGCCAGCTTGGCACTTGATGTAATTCTCCTTGGAATTTGCCCTTTTTGAGTTTGGATCTTGGT
TCATTCTCAAGCCTCAGACAGTGGTTCAAAGTTTTTTTCTTCCATTTCAGGTGTCGTGAGGCTAGCACCG
CCACCATGCTCATTTTCCTGGGCTGTTACAGAAGAAGACTGGAAGAGCGCGCAGGGACCATGTCGGCGGA
GACCGCGAGCGGCCCCACAGAGGACCAGGTGGAAATCCTGGAGTACAACTTCAACAAGGTCGACAAGCAC
CCGGATTCCACCACGCTGTGCCTCATCGCGGCCGAGGCAGGCCTTTCCGAGGAGGAGACCCAGAAATGGT
TTAAGCAGCGCCTGGCAAAGTGGCGGCGCTCAGAAGGCCTGCCCTCAGAGTGCAGATCCGTCACAGACTA
GTAATGAACTAGTCCGTAACTTGAAAGTATTTCGATTTCTTGGCTTTATATATCTTGTGGAAAGGACGAC
GACTTAGTCTGTCTCGATTCGCGACGCGTTAAGTCGACAATCAACCTCTGGATTACAAAATTTGTGAAAG
ATTGACTGGTATTCTTAACTATGTTGCTCCTTTTACGCTATGTGGATACGCTGCTTTAATGCCTTTGTAT
CATGCTATTGCTTCCCGTATGGCTTTCATTTTCTCCTCCTTGTATAAATCCTGGTTGCTGTCTCTTTATG
AGGAGTTGTGGCCCGTTGTCAGGCAACGTGGCGTGGTGTGCACTGTGTTTGCTGACGCAACCCCCACTGG
TTGGGGCATTGCCACCACCTGTCAGCTCCTTTCCGGGACTTTCGCTTTCCCCCTCCCTATTGCCACGGCG
GAACTCATCGCCGCCTGCCTTGCCCGCTGCTGGACAGGGGCTCGGCTGTTGGGCACTGACAATTCCGTGG
TGTTGTCGGGGAAATCATCGTCCTTTCCTTGGCTGCTCGCCTGTGTTGCCACCTGGATTCTGCGCGGGAC
GTCCTTCTGCTACGTCCCTTCGGCCCTCAATCCAGCGGACCTTCCTTCCCGCGGCCTGCTGCCGGCTCTG
CGGCCTCTTCCGCGTCTTCGCCTTCGCCCTCAGACGAGTCGGATCTCCCTTTGGGCCGCCTCCCCGCGTC
GACTTTAAGACCAATGACTTACAAGGCAGCTGTAGATCTTAGCCACTTTTTAAAAGAAAAGGGGGGACTG
GAAGGGCTAATTCACTCCCAACGAAGACAAGATCTGCTTTTTGCTTGTACTGGGTCTCTCTGGTTAGACC
AGATCTGAGCCTGGGAGCTCTCTGGCTAACTAGGGAACCCACTGCTTAAGCCTCAATAAAGCTTGCCTTG
AGTGCTTCAAGTAGTGTGTGCCCGTCTGTTGTGTGACTCTGGTAACTAGAGATCCCTCAGACCCTTTTAG
TCAGTGTGGAAAATCTCTAGCAGTACGTATAGTAGTTCATGTCATCTTATTATTCAGTATTTATAACTTG
CAAAGAAATGAATATCAGAGAGTGAGAGGAACTTGTTTATTGCAGCTTATAATGGTTACAAATAAAGCAA
TAGCATCACAAATTTCACAAATAAAGCATTTTTTTCACTGCATTCTAGTTGTGGTTTGTCCAAACTCATC
AATGTATCTTATCATGTCTGGCTCTAGCTATCCCGCCCCTAACTCCGCCCATCCCGCCCCTAACTCCGCC
CAGTTCCGCCCATTCTCCGCCCCATGGCTGACTAATTTTTTTTATTTATGCAGAGGCCGAGGCCGCCTCG
GCCTCTGAGCTATTCCAGAAGTAGTGAGGAGGCTTTTTTGGAGGCCTAGGGACGTACCCAATTCGCCCTA
TAGTGAGTCGTATTACGCGCGCTCACTGGCCGTCGTTTTACAACGTCGTGACTGGGAAAACCCTGGCGTT
ACCCAACTTAATCGCCTTGCAGCACATCCCCCTTTCGCCAGCTGGCGTAATAGCGAAGAGGCCCGCACCG
ATCGCCCTTCCCAACAGTTGCGCAGCCTGAATGGCGAATGGG
[124 nt withheld, positions 3053-3176]
C
[91 nt withheld, positions 3178-3268]
A
[49 nt withheld, positions 3270-3318]
CCTTTGACGTTGGAGTCCACGTTCTTT
[37 nt withheld, positions 3346-3382]
ACCCTATCTCGGTCTATTCTTTTGATTTATAAGGGATTTTGCCGATTTCGGCCTATTGGTTAAAAAATGA
GCTGATTTAACAAAAATTTAACGCGAATTTTAACAAAATATTAACGCTTACAATTTAGGTGGCACTTTTC
GGGGAAATGTGCGCGGAACCCCTATTTGTTTATTTTTCTAAATACATTCAAATATGTATCCGCTCATGAG
ACAATAACCCTGATAAATGCTTCAATAATATTGAAAAAGGAAGAGTATGAGTATTCAACATTTCCGTGTC
GCCCTTATTCCCTTTTTTGCGGCATTTTGCCTTCCTGTTTTTGCTCACCCAGAAACGCTGGTGAAAGTAA
AAGATGCTGAAGATCAGTTGGGTGCACGAGTGGGTTACATCGAACTGGATCTCAACAGCGGTAAGATCCT
TGAGAGTTTTCGCCCCGAAGAACGTTTTCCAATGATGAGCACTTTTAAAGTTCTGCTATGTGGCGCGGTA
TTATCCCGTATTGACGCCGGGCAAGAGCAACTCGGTCGCCGCATACACTATTCTCAGAATGACTTGGTTG
AGTACTCACCAGTCACAGAAAAGCATCTTACGGATGGCATGACAGTAAGAGAATTATGCAGTGCTGCCAT
AACCATGAGTGATAACACTGCGGCCAACTTACTTCTGACAACGATCGGAGGACCGAAGGAGCTAACCGCT
TTTTTGCACAACATGGGGGATCATGTAACTCGCCTTGATCGTTGGGAACCGGAGCTGAATGAAGCCATAC
CAAACGACGAGCGTGACACCACGATGCCTGTAGCAATGGCAACAACGTTGCGCAAACTATTAACTGGCGA
ACTACTTACTCTAGCTTCCCGGCAACAATTAATAGACTGGATGGAGGCGGATAAAGTTGCAGGACCACTT
CTGCGCTCGGCCCTTCCGGCTGGCTGGTTTATTGCTGATAAATCTGGAGCCGGTGAGCGTGGGTCTCGCG
GTATCATTGCAGCACTGGGGCCAGATGGTAAGCCCTCCCGTATCGTAGTTATCTACACGACGGGGAGTCA
GGCAACTATGGATGAACGAAATAGACAGATCGCTGAGATAGGTGCCTCACTGATTAAGCATTGGTAACTG
TCAGACCAAGTTTACTCATATATACTTTAGATTGATTTAAAACTTCATTTTTAATTTAAAAGGATCTAGG
TGAAGATCCTTTTTGATAATCTCATGACCAAAATCCCTTAACGTGAGTTTTCGTTCCACTGAGCGTCAGA
CCCCGTAGAAAAGATCAAAGGATCTTCTTGAGATCCTTTTTTTCTGCGCGTAATCTGCTGCTTGCAAACA
AAAAAACCACCGCTACCAGCGGTGGTTTGTTTGCCGGATCAAGAGCTACCAACTCTTTTTCCGAAGGTAA
CTGGCTTCAGCAGAGCGCAGATACCAAATACTGTTCTTCTAGTGTAGCCGTAGTTAGGCCACCACTTCAA
GAACTCTGTAGCACCGCCTACATACCTCGCTCTGCTAATCCTGTTACCAGTGGCTGCTGCCAGTGGCGAT
AAGTCGTGTCTTACCGGGTTGGACTCAAGACGATAGTTACCGGATAAGGCGCAGCGGTCGGGCTGAACGG
GGGGTTCGTGCACACAGCCCAGCTTGGAGCGAACGACCTACACCGAACTGAGATACCTACAGCGTGAGCT
ATGAGAAAGCGCCACGCTTCCCGAAGGGAGAAAGGCGGACAGGTATCCGGTAAGCGGCAGGGTCGGAACA
GGAGAGCGCACGAGGGAGCTTCCAGGGGGAAACGCCTGGTATCTTTATAGTCCTGTCGGGTTTCGCCACC
TCTGACTTGAGCGTCGATTTTTGTGATGCTCGTCAGGGGGGCGGAGCCTATGGAAAAACGCCAGCAACGC
GGCCTTTTTACGGTTCCTGGCCTTTTGCTGGCCTTTTGCTCACATGTTCTTTCCTGCGTTATCCCCTGAT
TCTGTGGATAACCGTATTACCGCCTTTGAGTGAGCTGATACCGCTCGCCGCAGCCGAACGACCGAGCGCA
GCGAGTCAGTGAGCGAGGAAGCGGAAGAGCGCCCAATACGCAAACCGCCTCTCCCCGCGCGTTGGCCGAT
TCATTAATGCAGCTGGCACGACAGGTTTCCCGACTGGAAAGCGGGCAGTGAGCGCAACGCAATTAATGTG
AGTTAGCTCACTCATTAGGCACCCCAGGCTTTACACTTTATGCTTCCGGCTCGTATGTTGTGTGGAATTG
TGAGCGGATAACAATTTCACACAGGAAACAGCTATGACCATGATTACGCCAAGCGCGCAATTAACCCTCA
CTAAAGGGAACAAAAGCTGGAGCTGCAAGCTTAATGTAGTCTTATGCAATACTCTTGTAGTCTTGCAACA
TGGTAACGATGAGTTAGCAACATGCCTTACAAGGAGAGAAAAAGCACCGTGCATGCCGATTGGTGGAAGT
AAGGTGGTACGATCGTGCCTTATTAGGAAGGCAACAGACGGGTCTGACATGGATTGGACGAACCACTGAA
TTGCCGCATTGCAGAGATATTGTATTTAAGTGCCTAGCTCGATACATAAACGGGTCTCTCTGGTTAGACC
AGATCTGAGCCTGGGAGCTCTCTGGCTAACTAGGGAACCCACTGCTTAAGCCTCAATAAAGCTTGCCTTG
AGTGCTTCAAGTAGTGTGTGCCCGTCTGTTGTGTGACTCTGGTAACTAGAGATCCCTCAGACCCTTTTAG
TCAGTGTGGAAAATCTCTAGCAGTGGCGCCCGAACAGGGACTTGAAAGCGAAAGGGAAACCAGAGGAGCT
CTCTCGACGCAGGACTCGGCTTGCTGAAGCGCGCACGGCAAGAGGCGAGGGGCGGCGACTGGTGAGTACG
CCAAAAATTTTGACTAGCGGAGGCTAGAAGGAGAGAGATGGGTGCGAGAGCGTCAGTATTAAGCGGGGGA
GAATTAGATCGCGATGGGAAAAAATTCGGTTAAGGCCAGGGGGAAAGAAAAAATATAAATTAAAACATAT
AGTATGGGCAAGCAGGGAGCTAGAACGATTCGCAGTTAATCCTGGCCTGTTAGAAACATCAGAAGGCTGT
AGACAAATACTGGGACAGCTACAACCATCCCTTCAGACAGGATCAGAAGAACTTAGATCATTATATAATA
CAGTAGCAACCCTCTATTGTGTGCATCAAAGGATAGAGATAAAAGACACCAAGGAAGCTTTAGACAAGAT
AGAGGAAGAGCAAAACAAAAGTAAGACCACCGCACAGCAAGCGGCCGCTGATCTTCAGACCTGGAGGAGG
AGATATGAGGGACAATTGGAGAAGTGAATTATATAAATATAAAGTAGTAAAAATTGAACCATTAGGAGTA
GCACCCACCAAGGCAAAGAGAAGAGTGGTGCAGAGAGAAAAAAGAGCAGTGGGAATAGGAGCTTTGTTCC
TTGGGTTCTTGGGAGCAGCAGGAAGCACTATGGGCGCAGCGTCAATGACGCTGACGGTACAGGCCAGACA
ATTATTGTCTGGTATAGTGCAGCAGCAGAACAATTTGCTGAGGGCTATTGAGGCGCAACAGCATCTGTTG
CAACTCACAGTCTGGGGCATCAAGCAGCTCCAGGCAAGAATCCTGGCTGTGGAAAGATACCTAAAGGATC
AACAGCTCCTGGGGATTTGGGGTTGCTCTGGAAAACTCATTTGCACCACTGCTGTGCCTTGGAATGCTAG
TTGGAGTAATAAATCTCTGGAACAGATTTGGAATCACACGACCTGGATGGAGTGGGACAGAGAAATTAAC
AATTACACAAGCTTAATACACTCCTTAATTGAAGAATCGCAAAACCAGCAAGAAAAGAATGAACAAGAAT
TATTGGAATTAGATAAATGGGCAAGTTTGTGGAATTGGTTTAACATAACAAATTGGCTGTGGTATATAAA
ATTATTCATAATGATAGTAGGAGGCTTGGTAGGTTTAAGAATAGTTTTTGCTGTACTTTCTATAGTGAAT
AGAGTTAGGCAGGGATATTCACCATTATCGTTTCAGACCCACCTCCCAACCCCGAGGGGACCCATGCATT
GCATCTCAATTAGTCAGCAACCAGGTGTGGAAAGTCCCCAGGCTCCCCAGCAGGCAGAAGTATGCAAAGC
ATGCGTCTCAATTAGTCAGCAACCATAGTCCCGCCCCTAACTCCGCCCATCCCGCCCCTAACTCCGCCCA
GTTCCGCCCATTCTCCGCCCCATGGCTGACTAATTTTTTTTATTTATGCAGAGGCCGAGGCCGCCTCGGC
CTCTGAGCTATTCCAGAAGTAGTGAGGAGGCTTTTTTGGAGGCCTAGGCTTTTGCAAAAAGCTTTCTAGA
GGTACCACCGGAGCTTACCATGACCGAGTACAAGCCCACGGTGCGCCTCGCCACCCGCGACGACGTCCCC
AGGGCCGTACGCACCCTCGCCGCCGCGTTCGCCGACTACCCCGCCACGCGCCACACCGTCGATCCGGACC
GCCACATCGAGCGGGTCACCGAGCTGCAAGAACTCTTCCTCACGCGCGTCGGGCTCGACATCGGCAAGGT
GTGGGTCGCGGACGACGGCGCCGCCGTGGCGGTCTGGACCACGCCGGAGAGCGTCGAAGCGGGGGCGGTG
TTCGCCGAGATCGGCCCGCGCATGGCCGAGTTGAGCGGTTCCCGGCTGGCCGCGCAGCAACAGATGGAAG
GCCTCCTGGCGCCGCACCGGCCCAAGGAGCCCGCGTGGTTCCTGGCCACCGTCGGCGTCTCGCCCGACCA
CCAGGGCAAGGGTCTGGGCAGCGCCGTCGTGCTCCCCGGAGTGGAGGCGGCCGAGCGCGCCGGGGTGCCC
GCCTTCCTGGAGACCTCCGCGCCCCGCAACCTCCCCTTCTACGAGCGGCTCGGCTTCACCGTCACCGCCG
ACGTCGAGGTGCCCGAAGGACCGCGCACCTGGTGCATGACCCGCAAGCCCGGTGCCAGTTAACGAATTCT
AGATCTTGAGACAAATGGCAGTATTCATCCACAATTTTAAAAGAAAAGGGGGGATTGGGGGGTACAGTGC
AGGGGAAAGAATAGTAGACATAATAGCAACAGACATACAAACTAAAGAATTACAAAAACAAATTACAAAA
ATTCAAAATTTTCGGGTTTATTACAGGGACAGCAGAGATCCACTTTGGCGCCGGCTCGAGGCCTGCAGGT
GCAAAGATGGATAAAGTTTTAAACAGAGAGGAATCTTTGCAGCTAATGGACCTTCTAGGTCTTGAAAGGA
GTGGGAATT
Features (pLannotate 1.2.2; 31 found; start..end, strand, type, name):
      1..1179    +  promoter       EF-1α promoter: strong constitutive promoter for human elongation factor EF-1α
   1250..1468    +  CDS            HOPX: HOP_HUMAN - Also known as HOD, HOP, LAGY, NECC1, OB1. Experimental evidence at protein level: Swiss-Prot protein existence level 1. Atypical homeodomain protein which does not bind DNA and is required to modulate cardiac growth and development. Acts via its interaction with SRF, thereby modulating the expression of SRF- dependent cardiac-specific genes and cardiac development. Prevents SRF- dependent transcription either by inhibiting SRF binding to DNA or by recruiting histone deacetylase (HDAC) proteins that prevent transcription by SRF. Overexpression causes cardiac hypertrophy (By similari
   1484..1537    +  promoter       U6 promoter (fragment): RNA polymerase III promoter for human U6 snRNA
   1579..2167    +  misc_feature   WPRE: woodchuck hepatitis virus posttranscriptional regulatory element
   2218..2237    +  misc_feature   cPPT/CTS (fragment): central polypurine tract and central termination sequence of HIV-1
   2239..2472    +  LTR            3' LTR (ΔU3): self-inactivating 3' long terminal repeat (LTR) from HIV-1
   2550..2671    +  polyA_signal   SV40 poly(A) signal: SV40 polyadenylation signal
   2711..2846    +  rep_origin     SV40 ori: SV40 origin of replication
   2867..2885    -  promoter       T7 promoter: promoter for bacteriophage T7 RNA polymerase
   2893..3048    +  CDS            lacZα (fragment): LacZα fragment of β-galactosidase; lacZ fragment
   3053..3481    +  rep_origin     f1 ori (sequence partly withheld): f1 bacteriophage origin of replication; arrow indicates direction of (+) strand synthesis
   3534..3638    +  promoter       AmpR promoter: bla
   3639..4499    +  CDS            AmpR: β-lactamase; bla; confers resistance to ampicillin, carbenicillin, and related antibiotics
   4670..5258    +  rep_origin     ori: high-copy-number ColE1/pMB1/pBR322/pUC origin of replication
   5441..5533    +  CDS            lacI (fragment): lac repressor; lacI; The lac repressor binds to the lac operator to inhibit transcription in E. coli. This inhibition can be relieved by adding lactose or isopropyl-β-D-thiogalactopyranoside (IPTG).
   5546..5567    +  protein_bind   CAP binding site: CAP binding activates transcription in the presence of cAMP. E. coli catabolite activator protein
   5582..5612    +  promoter       lac promoter: promoter for the E. coli lac operon
   5620..5636    +  protein_bind   lac operator: The lac repressor binds to the lac operator to inhibit transcription in E. coli. This inhibition can be relieved by adding lactose or isopropyl-β-D-thiogalactopyranoside (IPTG). lac repressor encoded by lacI
   5681..5699    +  promoter       T3 promoter: promoter for bacteriophage T3 RNA polymerase
   5727..5953    +  promoter       RSV promoter: Rous sarcoma virus enhancer/promoter
   5954..6134    +  LTR            5' LTR (truncated): truncated 5' long terminal repeat (LTR) from HIV-1
   6181..6306    +  misc_feature   HIV-1 Ψ: packaging signal of human immunodeficiency virus type 1
   6290..6653    +  CDS            HIV-1 gag (fragment): gag protein from human immunodeficiency virus 1; gag
   6799..7032    +  misc_feature   RRE: The Rev response element (RRE) of HIV-1 allows for Rev-dependent mRNA export from the nucleus to the cytoplasm.
   7409..7435    +  CDS            Rev (fragment): human immunodeficiency virus 1 (HIV-1) Rev protein; rev; enhances nuclear export of unspliced and incompletely spliced viral mRNAs
   7442..7465    +  promoter       SV40 promoter (fragment): SV40 early promoter
   7466..7537    +  promoter       SV40 promoter (fragment): SV40 enhancer and early promoter
   7561..7696    +  rep_origin     SV40 ori: SV40 origin of replication
   7742..8338    +  CDS            PuroR (fragment): puromycin N-acetyltransferase; pac from Streptomyces; confers resistance to puromycin
   8387..8504    +  misc_feature   cPPT/CTS: central polypurine tract and central termination sequence of HIV-1
   8569..8635    +  CDS            small t antigen (fragment): SV40 (simian virus 40) small t antigen
