[The description below was written by a language model from this plasmid's Addgene catalogue record and pLannotate feature annotations shown in this document.]
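Description:
TFORF2120 is a lentiviral mammalian expression plasmid built on the pLX_TRC317 backbone, one member of a barcoded collection of transcription factor open reading frames designed for pooled overexpression screens. It is propagated in E. coli as a high-copy plasmid through a ColE1/pUC-type origin with ampicillin selection (AmpR), and it also carries an f1 origin. The depositor warns that recombination can occur during propagation, as is common for LTR-containing vectors.

The viral genome is of the third-generation, self-inactivating type. An RSV promoter drives a truncated HIV-1 5' LTR, followed by the Ψ packaging signal with a gag fragment, the Rev response element for Rev-dependent nuclear export of the genomic RNA, and a ΔU3 3' LTR that disables LTR promoter activity after integration. An SV40 poly(A) signal lies downstream of the 3' LTR. Within this unit, an SV40 early promoter drives puromycin N-acetyltransferase for selecting transduced cells, and a cPPT/CTS element aids nuclear import. The strong constitutive EF-1α promoter then drives human HOPX, an atypical homeodomain protein that does not bind DNA and modulates SRF-dependent cardiac gene expression. A WPRE downstream of the ORF enhances transcript stability and expression.

The catalogue lists a 377 bp insert, whereas the annotated HOPX coding sequence spans only about 220 bp. The remainder presumably includes flanking sequence and the unique 24-bp barcode, although the barcode is not annotated in the feature table. That barcode allows the transcription factor to be identified by sequencing in pooled screens, such as studies of directed differentiation.
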