Addgene plasmid #143871: TFORF2120
Purpose: Lentiviral vector for overexpressing transcription factor ORFs with unique 24-bp barcodes. Barcodes facilitate identification of transcription factors in pooled screens.
Depositing lab: Feng Zhang. Depositing organization: Broad Institute. Publication: A transcription factor atlas of directed differentiation. Joung J, Ma S, Tay T, Geiger-Schuller KR, Kirchgatterer PC, Verdine VK, Guo B, Arias-Garcia MA, Allen WE, Singh A, Kuksenko O, Abudayyeh OO, Gootenberg JS, Fu Z, Macrae RK, Buenrostro JD, Regev A, Zhang F. Cell. 2023 Jan 5;186(1):209-229.e26. doi: 10.1016/j.cell.2022.11.026. PubMed 36608654.
Backbone
  Vector backbone: pLX_TRC317
  Backbone manufacturer: Broad Institute Genetic Perturbation Platform
  Backbone size w/o insert (bp): 8264
  Vector type: Mammalian Expression, Lentiviral
  Selectable markers: Puromycin
Growth in bacteria
  Bacterial resistance: Ampicillin, 100 μg/mL
  Growth temperature: 37°C
  Growth strain: NEB Stable
  Copy number: High Copy
Gene/Insert
  Gene/Insert name: HOPX
  Species: H. sapiens (human)
  Insert size (bp): 377
  Entrez Gene: HOPX (a.k.a. CAMEO, HOD, HOP, LAGY, NECC1, OB1, SMAP31, TOTO)
  Promoter: EF1a
  Cloning method: Unknown
  Sequencing primers: 5′ GGGTGGAGACTGAAGTTAGGCCAG; 3′ CACATAGCGTAAAAGGAGCAACATAG
Terms and licenses: Academic/Nonprofit Terms; Industry Terms: Not Available to Industry
Depositor comments: NM_032495,ENST00000420433 . The transcription factor ORF portion of this plasmid was synthesized by Genewiz. Please test multiple small colonies in case of plasmid recombination. To make this collection available in a timely manner, a portion of this collection was not fully sequenced by Addgene. If an Addgene verified full plasmid sequence is not available, please contact us prior to placing an order to request the full sequence.
How to cite: TFORF2120 was a gift from Feng Zhang (Addgene plasmid # 143871 ; http://n2t.net/addgene:143871 ; RRID:Addgene_143871)
