>Addgene plasmid #143871 | TFORF2120 | depositor partial sequence | sequence record 283740 | Insert
ACCGCCACCATGCTCATTTTCCTGGGCTGTTACAGAAGAAGACTGGAAGAGCGCGCAGGGACCATGTCGG
CGGAGACCGCGAGCGGCCCCACAGAGGACCAGGTGGAAATCCTGGAGTACAACTTCAACAAGGTCGACAA
GCACCCGGATTCCACCACGCTGTGCCTCATCGCGGCCGAGGCAGGCCTTTCCGAGGAGGAGACCCAGAAA
TGGTTTAAGCAGCGCCTGGCAAAGTGGCGGCGCTCAGAAGGCCTGCCCTCAGAGTGCAGATCCGTCACAG
ACTAGTAATGAACTAGTCCGTAACTTGAAAGTATTTCGATTTCTTGGCTTTATATATCTTGTGGAAAGGA
CGACGACTTAGTCTGTCTCGATTCGCG
