>Addgene plasmid #143871 | TFORF2120 | depositor partial sequence | sequence record 283741 | Barcode
CGACTTAGTCTGTCTCGATTCGCG
